Addgene plasmid #86414: pSJ1679 (pRS315-NOP1pr-GFP11-PUS1)
Purpose: nuclear split GFP11 reporter without mCherry
Depositing lab: Sue Jaspersen. Depositing organization: Stowers Institute for Medical Research. Publication: Analysis of membrane proteins localizing to the inner nuclear envelope in living cells. Smoyer CJ, Katta SS, Gardner JM, Stoltz L, McCroskey S, Bradford WD, McClain M, Smith SE, Slaughter BD, Unruh JR, Jaspersen SL. J Cell Biol. 2016 Nov 21;215(4):575-590. Epub 2016 Nov 9. 10.1083/jcb.201607043 PubMed 27831485.
Backbone
  Vector backbone: pRS315
  Backbone size w/o insert (bp): 5000
  Total vector size (bp): 9811
  Vector type: Yeast Expression
  Selectable markers: LEU2
Growth in bacteria
  Bacterial resistance: Ampicillin, 100 μg/mL
  Growth temperature: 37°C
  Growth strain: DH5alpha
  Copy number: High Copy
Gene/Insert
  Gene/Insert name: NOP1pr-GFP11-PUS1
  Species: S. cerevisiae (budding yeast), Synthetic
  Promoter: NOP1pr
  Tag / fusion protein: mCherry (C terminal on insert); GFP11 (C terminal on insert)
  Cloning method: Unknown
  Sequencing primers: 5′ unknown; 3′ unknown
Terms and licenses: Academic/Nonprofit Terms; Industry Terms: Not Available to Industry
How to cite: pSJ1679 (pRS315-NOP1pr-GFP11-PUS1) was a gift from Sue Jaspersen (Addgene plasmid # 86414 ; http://n2t.net/addgene:86414 ; RRID:Addgene_86414)
