[The description below was written by a language model from this plasmid's Addgene catalogue record and pLannotate feature annotations shown in this document.]
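Description:
pSJ1679 (pRS315-NOP1pr-GFP11-PUS1) is a yeast expression shuttle plasmid built on pRS315, a low-copy centromeric vector for Saccharomyces cerevisiae. It is selected in yeast through the LEU2 auxotrophic marker, which is annotated with its own promoter. In E. coli it is propagated through the high-copy ColE1/pUC-type origin and the AmpR β-lactamase gene. The sequenced record is about 9.8 kb. Only a fragment of the CEN6/ARS element is annotated. The table also lists many short hits to ADE2, URA3, bom, lacI, rop and assorted yeast genes. These look like partial matches to backbone or flanking genomic sequence rather than functional parts.

The payload is the full-length S. cerevisiae PUS1 coding sequence. PUS1 encodes a pseudouridine synthase that acts on tRNAs, U2 snRNA and mRNAs, and here it serves as a soluble nuclear carrier for the GFP11 tag. The fusion is driven by the NOP1 promoter according to the catalogue. Neither the NOP1 promoter nor the short GFP11 segment is called out in the feature table, and the region just upstream of PUS1 is largely unannotated. The construct name places GFP11 ahead of PUS1, whereas the tag field lists it as C-terminal. That field also lists mCherry, but the stated purpose is a version without mCherry, and no mCherry feature was detected.

GFP11 is the small β-strand fragment of split GFP, which fluoresces only when it meets the complementary GFP1-10 fragment. Placing GFP11 in the nucleoplasm therefore reports whether a GFP1-10-tagged protein has access to the nuclear interior. The associated work used this to identify membrane proteins that reach the inner nuclear envelope in living cells. Omitting mCherry would leave the red channel free.
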