Features (pLannotate 1.2.2; 36 found; start..end, strand, type, name):
     19..82      -  rep_origin     RSF ori (fragment): Plasmids containing the RSF 1030 origin of replication can be propagated in E. coli cells that contain additional plasmids with compatible origins.
    268..386     -  misc_feature   CEN/ARS (fragment): S. cerevisiae CEN6 centromere fused to an autonomously replicating sequence
    498..554     +  CDS            YET3 (fragment): YET3_YEAST - Experimental evidence at protein level: Swiss-Prot protein existence level 1. May play a role in anterograde transport of membrane proteins from the endoplasmic reticulum to the Golgi. May be involved in invertase secretion. From Saccharomyces cerevisiae (strain ATCC 204508 / S288c) (Baker's yeast).
    723..740     -  promoter       LEU2 promoter (fragment): S. cerevisiae LEU2
   1028..1616    -  rep_origin     ori: high-copy-number ColE1/pMB1/pBR322/pUC origin of replication
   1787..2647    -  CDS            AmpR: β-lactamase; bla; confers resistance to ampicillin, carbenicillin, and related antibiotics
   2648..2752    -  promoter       AmpR promoter: bla
   2847..2882    +  CDS            rop (fragment): Rop protein, which maintains plasmids at low copy number; rop
   2984..3083    +  misc_feature   bom (fragment): basis of mobility region from pBR322
   3089..3246    -  CDS            lacZα (fragment): LacZα fragment of β-galactosidase; lacZ fragment
   3249..3290    +  misc_feature   MCS (fragment): pBluescript multiple cloning site
   3287..3502    -  CDS            TSC13 (fragment): TECR_YEAST - Experimental evidence at protein level: Swiss-Prot protein existence level 1. Catalyzes the last of the four reactions of the long-chain fatty acids elongation cycle. This endoplasmic reticulum-bound enzymatic process, allows the addition of 2 carbons to the chain of long- and very long-chain fatty acids/VLCFAs per cycle. This enzyme reduces the trans-2,3-enoyl-CoA fatty acid intermediate to an acyl-CoA that can be further elongated by entering a new cycle of elongation. Thereby, it participates in the production of VLCFAs of different chain lengths that are involved in multiple b
   3508..3524    -  terminator     IE1 terminator (fragment): terminator of the ie1 gene from the baculovirus Autographa californica
   3693..3715    +  promoter       TEF1 promoter (fragment): S. cerevisiae TEF1; promoter for EF-1α
   4019..5650    +  CDS            PUS1: PUS1_YEAST - Experimental evidence at protein level: Swiss-Prot protein existence level 1. Formation of pseudouridine at positions 27 and 28 in the anticodon stem and loop of transfer RNAs; at positions 34 and 36 of intron-containing precursor tRNA(Ile) and at position 35 in the intron- containing tRNA(Tyr) (PubMed:9671058, PubMed:25219674). Catalyzes pseudouridylation at position 44 in U2 snRNA (PubMed:25219674). Also catalyzes pseudouridylation of mRNAs (PubMed:25219674). From Saccharomyces cerevisiae (strain ATCC 204508 / S288c) (Baker's yeast).
   5841..5987    -  CDS            LEA1 (fragment): RU2A_YEAST - Experimental evidence at protein level: Swiss-Prot protein existence level 1. Involved in pre-mRNA splicing. Associates to U2 snRNA in a MSL1 dependent manner and is required for normal accumulation of U2 snRNA. Required for the spliceosome assembly and the efficient addition of U2 snRNP onto the pre-mRNA. From Saccharomyces cerevisiae (strain ATCC 204508 / S288c) (Baker's yeast).
   5991..6020    +  misc_feature   MCS (fragment): pUC18/19 multiple cloning site
   6057..6073    -  protein_bind   lac operator: The lac repressor binds to the lac operator to inhibit transcription in E. coli. This inhibition can be relieved by adding lactose or isopropyl-β-D-thiogalactopyranoside (IPTG). lac repressor encoded by lacI
   6081..6111    -  promoter       lac promoter: promoter for the E. coli lac operon
   6126..6147    -  protein_bind   CAP binding site: CAP binding activates transcription in the presence of cAMP. E. coli catabolite activator protein
   6160..6199    -  CDS            lacI (fragment): lac repressor; lacI; The lac repressor binds to the lac operator to inhibit transcription in E. coli. This inhibition can be relieved by adding lactose or isopropyl-β-D-thiogalactopyranoside (IPTG).
   6213..6588    +  promoter       ADE2 promoter: S. cerevisiae ADE2
   6589..6739    +  CDS            ADE2 (fragment): phosphoribosylaminoimidazole carboxylase, required for adenine biosynthesis; S. cerevisiae ADE2; yeast auxotrophic marker
   6739..6772    +  misc_feature   bom (fragment): basis of mobility region from pBR322
   6780..6995    +  promoter       URA3 promoter: S. cerevisiae URA3
   6996..7055    +  CDS            URA3 (fragment): orotidine-5'-phosphate decarboxylase, required for uracil biosynthesis; S. cerevisiae URA3; yeast auxotrophic marker, counterselectable with 5-fluoroorotic acid (5-FOA)
   7056..7082    +  misc_feature   bom (fragment): basis of mobility region from pBR322
   7081..7197    +  CDS            NFS1 (fragment): NFS1_YEAST - Also known as SPL1 From Saccharomyces cerevisiae (strain ATCC 204508 / S288c) (Baker's yeast).
   7559..8653    -  CDS            LEU2: 3-isopropylmalate dehydrogenase, required for leucine biosynthesis; S. cerevisiae LEU2; yeast auxotrophic marker
   8654..9061    -  promoter       LEU2 promoter: S. cerevisiae LEU2
   9201..9278    -  CDS            YO192_YEAST (fragment): Experimental evidence at protein level: Swiss-Prot protein existence level 1. From Saccharomyces cerevisiae (strain ATCC 204508 / S288c) (Baker's yeast).
   9309..9334    +  misc_feature   bom (fragment): basis of mobility region from pBR322
   9332..9398    +  CDS            URA3 (fragment): orotidine-5'-phosphate decarboxylase, required for uracil biosynthesis; S. cerevisiae URA3; yeast auxotrophic marker, counterselectable with 5-fluoroorotic acid (5-FOA)
   9477..9507    +  misc_feature   bom (fragment): basis of mobility region from pBR322
   9511..9627    +  CDS            ADE2 (fragment): phosphoribosylaminoimidazole carboxylase, required for adenine biosynthesis; S. cerevisiae ADE2; yeast auxotrophic marker
   9781..17      -  CDS            lacI (fragment) (across the origin): lac repressor; lacI; The lac repressor binds to the lac operator to inhibit transcription in E. coli. This inhibition can be relieved by adding lactose or isopropyl-β-D-thiogalactopyranoside (IPTG).
>Addgene plasmid #86414 | pSJ1679 (pRS315-NOP1pr-GFP11-PUS1) | addgene full sequence | sequence record 172603 | Addgene NGS Result
GTTTGCGTATTGGGCGCTCTTCCGCTTCCTCGCTCACTGACTCGCTGCGCTCGGTCGTTCGGCTGCGGCG
AGCGGTATCAGCATCGATGCTAGAGTCGAATGGAAATTACGTACTTTCAACGCAAGAGCAAGACAAAAGA
AAGCCTAAAACTGTCTTTTCGTGTCGGTCGTCCAATATCATCGTAAACGTGTGTAGAGCCTTAAATTCTA
ATTTCTAACTTTAAATTTTTTTTGCTATTATAATACTAATTTCTAACTTTCAACCTATTTTACATCTTCG
GAAAACAAAAACTATTTTTTCTTTAATTTCTTTTTTTACTTTCTATTTTTAATTTATATATTTATATTAA
AAAATTTAAATTATAATTATTTTTATAGCACGTGATGAAAAGAAATATAGTCTTCAAGGTTATATTATAC
AGGTTTATATATTATTTTACTTATTTTTGTTGTTCTTTTTCTTGGAGTATTTAGCATTAACAACTTCGAC
CCATCGCGATGACGAAATTGCACGTTTAAAGGAGAAGTCGGAATCGTTGCAAGAAGAAATAAATTAGTTT
GACGTTTTATTCCTTTTCTTCTGCACAGAAGTGTGTATATATATATTTATATATAGTCGATGTGCAAAAG
CCTACATTATTTTTCTTTTGATTTTTATTTTTTTGTTCAAGTAGGTTCATGCCGACAGTAAATCCTTATG
CCCTACCTAAATATAAACACCCAAATATATATATATATATATATATATATAAATAATAAAAACGGAAAGG
AAATAGAATAATAATAATAATACTACACGTTTACGTATGTAACTCATTCTATTATTCAGACTTTGATATT
AATAGAATTATTACTACTAGGTTTCCTCACTTCAAAATCTATAAATATACCGTCATGCTCTAATCGATGC
TCACTCAAAGGCGGTAATACGGTTATCCACAGAATCAGGGGATAACGCAGGAAAGAACATGTGAGCAAAA
GGCCAGCAAAAGGCCAGGAACCGTAAAAAGGCCGCGTTGCTGGCGTTTTTCCATAGGCTCCGCCCCCCTG
ACGAGCATCACAAAAATCGACGCTCAAGTCAGAGGTGGCGAAACCCGACAGGACTATAAAGATACCAGGC
GTTTCCCCCTGGAAGCTCCCTCGTGCGCTCTCCTGTTCCGACCCTGCCGCTTACCGGATACCTGTCCGCC
TTTCTCCCTTCGGGAAGCGTGGCGCTTTCTCATAGCTCACGCTGTAGGTATCTCAGTTCGGTGTAGGTCG
TTCGCTCCAAGCTGGGCTGTGTGCACGAACCCCCCGTTCAGCCCGACCGCTGCGCCTTATCCGGTAACTA
TCGTCTTGAGTCCAACCCGGTAAGACACGACTTATCGCCACTGGCAGCAGCCACTGGTAACAGGATTAGC
AGAGCGAGGTATGTAGGCGGTGCTACAGAGTTCTTGAAGTGGTGGCCTAACTACGGCTACACTAGAAGAA
CAGTATTTGGTATCTGCGCTCTGCTGAAGCCAGTTACCTTCGGAAAAAGAGTTGGTAGCTCTTGATCCGG
CAAACAAACCACCGCTGGTAGCGGTGGTTTTTTTGTTTGCAAGCAGCAGATTACGCGCAGAAAAAAAGGA
TCTCAAGAAGATCCTTTGATCTTTTCTACGGGGTCTGACGCTCAGTGGAACGAAAACTCACGTTAAGGGA
TTTTGGTCATGAGATTATCAAAAAGGATCTTCACCTAGATCCTTTTAAATTAAAAATGAAGTTTTAAATC
AATCTAAAGTATATATGAGTAAACTTGGTCTGACAGTTACCAATGCTTAATCAGTGAGGCACCTATCTCA
GCGATCTGTCTATTTCGTTCATCCATAGTTGCCTGACTCCCCGTCGTGTAGATAACTACGATACGGGAGG
GCTTACCATCTGGCCCCAGTGCTGCAATGATACCGCGAGACCCACGCTCACCGGCTCCAGATTTATCAGC
AATAAACCAGCCAGCCGGAAGGGCCGAGCGCAGAAGTGGTCCTGCAACTTTATCCGCCTCCATCCAGTCT
ATTAATTGTTGCCGGGAAGCTAGAGTAAGTAGTTCGCCAGTTAATAGTTTGCGCAACGTTGTTGCCATTG
CTACAGGCATCGTGGTGTCACGCTCGTCGTTTGGTATGGCTTCATTCAGCTCCGGTTCCCAACGATCAAG
GCGAGTTACATGATCCCCCATGTTGTGCAAAAAAGCGGTTAGCTCCTTCGGTCCTCCGATCGTTGTCAGA
AGTAAGTTGGCCGCAGTGTTATCACTCATGGTTATGGCAGCACTGCATAATTCTCTTACTGTCATGCCAT
CCGTAAGATGCTTTTCTGTGACTGGTGAGTACTCAACCAAGTCATTCTGAGAATAGTGTATGCGGCGACC
GAGTTGCTCTTGCCCGGCGTCAATACGGGATAATACCGCGCCACATAGCAGAACTTTAAAAGTGCTCATC
ATTGGAAAACGTTCTTCGGGGCGAAAACTCTCAAGGATCTTACCGCTGTTGAGATCCAGTTCGATGTAAC
CCACTCGTGCACCCAACTGATCTTCAGCATCTTTTACTTTCACCAGCGTTTCTGGGTGAGCAAAAACAGG
AAGGCAAAATGCCGCAAAAAAGGGAATAAGGGCGACACGGAAATGTTGAATACTCATACTCTTCCTTTTT
CAATATTATTGAAGCATTTATCAGGGTTATTGTCTCATGAGCGGATACATATTTGAATGTATTTAGAAAA
ATAAACAAATAGGGGTTCCGCGCACATTTCCCCGAAAAGTGCCACCTGACGTCTAAGAAACCATTATTAT
CATGACATTAACCTATAAAAATAGGCGTATCACGAGGCCCTTTCGTCTCGCGCGTTTCGGTGATGACGGT
GAAAACCTCTGACACATGCAGCTCCCGGAGACGGTCACAGCTTGTCTGTAAGCGGATGCCGGGAGCAGAC
AAGCCCGTCAGGGCGCGTCAGCGGGTGTTGGCGGGTGTCGGGGCTGGCTTAACTATGCGGCATCAGAGCA
GATTGTACTGAGAGTGCACCATATGCGGTGTGAAATACCGCACAGATGCGTAAGGAGAAAATACCGCATC
AGGCGCCATTCGCCATTCAGGCTGCGCAACTGTTGGGAAGGGCGATCGGTGCGGGCCTCTTCGCTATTAC
GCCAGCTGGCGAAAGGGGGATGTGCTGCAAGGCGATTAAGTTGGGTAACGCCAGGGTTTTCCCAGTCACG
ACGTTGTAAAACGACGGCCAGTGAATTCGAGCTCCACCGCGGTGGCGGCCGCTCTAGAACTAGTGGATCC
ATTGAGTCATCAGCCTCTTCTTGAAAAAACGATTCTGAAATAACCGGAACTTGTTTAGATTCCTTTTTGT
AGGTTAATCTTATCCTGTACTTGCTGATATTGTGGTTATTAGCAGAGATTTTTTTCAAAACATCATCTAA
AGTAGGCTTTTTGGATAAGTCAATTTCAGTGTCCCTTAACCCTTTAGAGCGGCTTTTTATGGTGATAGGC
ATTTTCAAATTAAATTCAAAATATGTATCTCTCTCAAATAGCTCAATTGGTTTCTAGATAGCTAAATAGA
ATATAATCTTACTGTCCTCCGTTCTGTAAAATTCACGCTCTTAGTCCCTTTTCATAATTCCTTAACTTTT
TGCGTACAAAATGATATGTTTATTATATTTTTCTTTTTTTTTTTTCAAATTTTTTCTTTTTCTTGAAAAA
TTTTTCAAATTGGAAAGCTCATCTCTCTTGAATGTATAATACTTTCTTCCTCTAACTTTCAAAAAGTTTT
ACATAGCCAAGAAGTTTTCCTTACATCGGTATACTACTGTTATATAAGTTATTCTTCGAGAAACAATTAG
ATATCATTCATCGGATAAATCTAAGTTGCCCATTGCTTTCAATAACTCCGATCAAATTAACTCAAATCAA
CTAAAACAGTAGGGCCCATGAGAGATCATATGGTTTTGCATGAATATGTTAATGCTGCTGGTATTACTGG
TGGTGGTTCTGGTGGTGGTTCTGCTAGCATGTCTGAAGAGAATTTGAGGCCTGCCTATGACGATCAAGTT
AATGAGGATGTCTACAAGAGAGGCGCTCAGAGCAAATTGACCAAAGCTCGTAAGGCAGACTTCGACGATG
AAAAGGACAAAAAAAAGGATAATGACAAACACATAGATAAAAGACCAAAAAGCGGTCCTCGTTTGGATGA
AAATGGCAATCCACTTCCCAAGGAGCCTCGTCTCCCAAAGAGAAAGGTGGCTGTTATGGTTGGTTACTGT
GGTACTGGCTACCATGGTATGCAATATAATCCACCAAATCCAACCATCGAGTCTGCCCTATTCAAAGCAT
TTGTTGAAGCAGGTGCTATTTCCAAGGACAACTCCAACGATTTGAAAAAGAATGGATTCATGAGAGCTGC
AAGAACTGATAAGGGTGTCCATGCTGGAGGTAATTTAATATCATTGAAAATGATTATTGAAGATCCTGAT
ATCAAGCAGAAGATCAACGAAAAGTTACCGGAAGGGATAAGGGTATGGGATATCGAGCGTGTGAACAAGG
CGTTTGATTGTAGAAAAATGTGCAGTTCACGTTGGTACGAATACTTATTACCAACTTATTCACTCATTGG
CCCCAAACCTGGTTCTATACTTTATAGAGACATCGAAGAAAGTAAAACAGAATTACCTGGTGTATTAGAT
GAAGATTTGGAATCCAAAGAATTTTGGGAAGAGTTTAAAAAAGATGCGAATGAAAAATTTTCAACAGAAG
AAATCGAAGCTATATTAGCATATGTTCCGCCCGCAAGAGATGAATTTGATATAAATGAAGAACTATACCA
GAAGGTAAAAAAGTACAAGCAATTAGAAAATGCTCACCGTAGAAGATATCGTATATCCGCGGCAAAACTG
GCCAAATTCCGTGCTTCTACAAGTCAATACCTTGGCGCTCATAACTTCCATAATTTTACATTAGGCAAGG
ACTTCAAAGAACCAAGTGCCATTCGATTTATGAAAGATATAAAAGTATCTGATCCATTTGTTATTGGCGA
TGCCCAAACAGAATGGATTTCCATCAAGATTCACGGCCAGTCTTTCATGCTACATCAAATTCGTAAGATG
GTATCAATGGCAACCTTAATTACCCGTTGTGGTTGCCCCGTCGAACGCATTAGTCAGGCTTACGGACAGC
AGAAGATTAATATTCCGAAGGCACCTGCATTAGGATTATTGTTAGAAGCTCCAGTATTTGAAGGTTATAA
TAAAAGACTAGAACAGTTTGGTTACAAGGCGATCGATTTTTCCAAATATCAAGACGAAGTGGATAAGTTC
AAAATGAAGCATATCTACGATAAGATCTACAAGGAAGAGGTGGACGAAAATGTTTTTAATGCGTTCTTTA
GTTATATTGATAGTTTCAACAAGGTTACTGGAGCACAGGGAGAAGAAACTGCCGATAAATCGGGACCTGC
TGTGCAAAAGAGTATCTTCGAATTCTTGACAGCTAAGGGTATCCCAGGTCTTACTGATGCGCCCGAGAGC
AATAAGAAGATTAAGCAAAGAAAAAGAATGGAAGAGGAGGAAGCTGCTAGTAAAAAGGCTGAAATATCCA
GCACCACTCAGAGCAACGAACCTGAAGTACAACCGGAAGCGGCAGCTAATTAGGTTGCCCTTTCCTTCTT
TCTTACCAACTTTAATTTCTAAGGCATTGACATTGAAATTGACATTGTCCTCTAATGTTTATAGAGCACC
ATTATTTGTTTTCGTTTTATATATTATTATATAATGGCACAGAATAATTTATAATTCTTTTTTTTTAAGT
CATTGAACAGTCGCACTAACCAAAAGATTAAACACCACCAGAGAGTAGTTTTTCCAGCCTGGCAATCTCT
TCTAAAGAAGTAGCTTCTGCTAACTGCTTTTTCAATTCATTTCTTCTCTCTACTGTCATCTTACTCACCA
CCAAATTCATGATCTCCATCGTTTTATCTCTGGATCCTTGTCTAGAGTCGACCTGCAGGCATGCAAGCTT
GGCGTAATCATGGTCATAGCTGTTTCCTGTGTGAAATTGTTATCCGCTCACAATTCCACACAACATACGA
GCCGGAAGCATAAAGTGTAAAGCCTGGGGTGCCTAATGAGTGAGCTAACTCACATTAATTGCGTTGCGCT
CACTGCCCGCTTTCCAGTCGGGAAACCTGTCGTGCCAGCAGATCTGAATTAATTCTTGAATAATACATAA
CTTTTCTTAAAAGAATCAAAGACAGATAAAATTTAAGAGATATTAAATATTAGTGAGAAGCCGAGAATTT
TGTAACACCAACATAACACTGACATCTTTAACAACTTTTAATTATGATACATTTCTTACGTCATGATTGA
TTATTACAGCTATGCTGACAAATGACTCTTGTTGCATGGCTACGAACCGGGTAATACTAAGTGATTGACT
CTTGCTGACCTTTTATTAAGAACTAAATGGACAATATTATGGAGCATTTCATGTATAAATTGGTGCGTAA
AATCGTTGGATCTCTCTTCTAAGTACATCCTACTATAACAATCAAGAAAAACAAGAAAATCGGACAAAAC
AATCAAGTATGGATTCTAGAACAGTTGGTATATTAGGAGGGGGACAATTGGGACGTATGATTGTTGAGGC
AGCAAACAGGCTCAACATTAAGACGGTAATACTAGATGCTGAAAATTCTCCTGCCAAACAAATAAGCAAC
TCCAATGACCACGTTAATGCATCAGAGCAGATTGTACTGAGAGTGCACCATACCACCTTTTCAATTCATC
ATTTTTTTTTTATTCTTTTTTTTGATTTCGGTTTCCTTGAAATTTTTTTGATTCGGTAATCTCCGAACAG
AAGGAAGAACGAAGGAAGGAGCACAGACTTAGATTGGTATATATACGCATATGTAGTGTTGAAGAAACAT
GAAATTGCCCAGTATTCTTAACCCAACTGCACAGAACAAAAACCTGCAGGAAACGAAGATAAATCATGTC
GAAAGCTACATATAAGGAACGTGCTGCTACTCATCCTAGTCCTGTTGCTGCCAAGGCAGATTGTACTGAG
AGTGCACCATATCGACTACGTCGTTAAGGCCGTTTCTGACAGAGTAAAATTCTTGAGGGAACTTTCACCA
TTATGGGAAATGGTTCAAGAAGGTATTGACTTAAACTCCATCAAATGGTCAGGTCATTGAGTGTTTTTTA
TTTGTTGTATTTTTTTTTTTTTAGAGAAAATCCTCCAATATATAAATTAGGAATCATAGTTTCATGATTT
TCTGTTACACCTAACTTTTTGTGTGGTGCCCTCCTCCTCGTCAATATTAATGTTAAAGTGCAATTCTTTT
TCCTTATCACGTTGAGCCATTAGTATCAATTTGCTTACCTGTATTCCTTTACATCCTCCTTTTTCTCCTT
CTTGATAAATGTATGTAGATTGCGTATATAGTTTCGTCTACCCTATGAACATATTCCATTTTGTAATTTC
GTGTCGTTTCTATTATGAATTTCATTTATAAAGTTTATGTACAAATATCATAAAAAAAGAGAATCTTTTT
AAGCAAGGATTTTCTTAACTTCTTCGGCGACAGCATCACCGACTTCGGCGGTACTGTTGGAACCACCTAA
ATCACCAGTTCTGATACCTGCATCCAAAACCTTTTTAACTGCATCTTCAATGGCCTTACCTTCTTCAGGC
AAGTTCAATGACAATTTCGACATCATTGCAGCAGACAAGATAGTGGCGATAGGGTTGACCTTATTCTTTG
GCAAATCTGGAGCAGAACCGTGGCATGGTTCGTACAAACCAAATGCGGTGTTCTTGTCTGGCAAAGAGGC
CAAGGACGCAGATGGCAACAAACCCAAGGAACCTGGGATAACGGAGGCTTCATCGGAGATGATATCACCA
AACATGTTGCTGGTGATTATAATACCATTTAGGTGGGTTGGGTTCTTAACTAGGATCATGGCGGCAGAAT
CAATCAATTGATGTTGAACCTTCAATGTAGGGAATTCGTTCTTGATGGTTTCCTCCACAGTTTTTCTCCA
TAATCTTGAAGAGGCCAAAACATTAGCTTTATCCAAGGACCAAATAGGCAATGGTGGCTCATGTTGTAGG
GCCATGAAAGCGGCCATTCTTGTGATTCTTTGCACTTCTGGAACGGTGTATTGTTCACTATCCCAAGCGA
CACCATCACCATCGTCTTCCTTTCTCTTACCAAAGTAAATACCTCCCACTAATTCTCTGACAACAACGAA
GTCAGTACCTTTAGCAAATTGTGGCTTGATTGGAGATAAGTCTAAAAGAGAGTCGGATGCAAAGTTACAT
GGTCTTAAGTTGGCGTACAATTGAAGTTCTTTACGGATTTTTAGTAAACCTTGTTCAGGTCTAACACTAC
CGGTACCCCATTTAGGACCACCCACAGCACCTAACAAAACGGCATCAGCCTTCTTGGAGGCTTCCAGCGC
CTCATCTGGAAGTGGAACACCTGTAGCATCGATAGCAGCACCACCAATTAAATGATTTTCGAAATCGAAC
TTGACATTGGAACGAACATCAGAAATAGCTTTAAGAACCTTAATGGCTTCGGCTGTGATTTCTTGACCAA
CGTGGTCACCTGGCAAAACGACGATCTTCTTAGGGGCAGACATTAGAATGGTATATCCTTGAAATATATA
TATATATATTGCTGAAATGTAAAAGGTAAGAAAAGTTAGAAAGTAAGACGATTGCTAACCACCTATTGGA
AAAAACAATAGGTCCTTAAATAATATTGTCAACTTCAAGTATTGTGATGCAAGCATTTAGTCATGAACGC
TTCTCTATTCTATATGAAAAGCCGGTTCCGGCGCTCTCACCTTTCCTTTTTCTCCCAATTTTTCAGTTGA
AAAAGGTATATGCGTCAGGCGACCTCTGAAATTAACAAAAAATTTCCAGTCATCGAATTTGATTCTGTGC
GATAGCGCCCCTGTGTGTTCTCGTTATGTTGAGGAAAAAAATAATGGTTGCTAAGAGATTCGAACTCTTG
CATCTTACGATACCTGAGTATTCCCACAGTTAACTGCGGTCAAGATATTTCTTGAATCAGGCGCCTTAGA
CCGCTCGGCCAAACAACCAATTACTTGTTGAGAAATAGAGTATAATTATCCTATAAATATAACGCTTTTG
AACACACATGAACAGGGAAGTACAGGACAATTGATTTTGAAGAGAATGTGGATTTTGATGTAATTGTTGG
GATTCCATTTTTAATAAGGCAATAATATTAGGTATGTAGATATACTAGAAGTTCTCCTCGACCGGTCGAT
ATGCGGTGTGAAATACCGCACAGAGGGTGAACGTTACAGAAAAGCAGGCTGGGAAGCATATTTGAGAAGA
TGCGGCCAGCAAAACTAAAAAACTGTATTATAAGTAAATGCATGTATACTAAACTCACAAATTAGAGCTT
CAATTTAATTATATCAGTTATTACCCTATGCGGTGTGAAATACCGCACAGATGCGTAGGAGATTCAAGTT
ATACAACGAAAATGGAACAGTTTTTATTAAAGCAAGAAGAAGAAGTTCTTGTCAAAGCACAAAAGTTAGA
AACTGTCGGTTACGAAGCTTATCTAGAAAACAAGTAATATATAAGTTTATTGATATACTTGTACAGCAAA
TAATTATAAAATGATATACCTATTTTTTAGGCTTTGTTATGATTACATCAAATGTGGACTTCATACATAG
AAATCAACGCTTACAGGTGTCCTTTTTTAAGAATTTCATACATAAGATCTGCTGCATTAATGAATCGGCC
AACGCGCGGGGAGAGGCG
